>Addgene plasmid #176028 | pCDH-EF1a-tetR-T2A-iRFP | addgene full sequence | sequence record 352113 | Addgene NGS Result
ACGCGTGTAGTCTTATGCAATACTCTTGTAGTCTTGCAACATGGTAACGATGAGTTAGCAACATGCCTTA
CAAGGAGAGAAAAAGCACCGTGCATGCCGATTGGTGGAAGTAAGGTGGTACGATCGTGCCTTATTAGGAA
GGCAACAGACGGGTCTGACATGGATTGGACGAACCACTGAATTGCCGCATTGCAGAGATATTGTATTTAA
GTGCCTAGCTCGATACATAAACGGGTCTCTCTGGTTAGACCAGATCTGAGCCTGGGAGCTCTCTGGCTAA
CTAGGGAACCCACTGCTTAAGCCTCAATAAAGCTTGCCTTGAGTGCTTCAAGTAGTGTGTGCCCGTCTGT
TGTGTGACTCTGGTAACTAGAGATCCCTCAGACCCTTTTAGTCAGTGTGGAAAATCTCTAGCAGTGGCGC
CCGAACAGGGACTTGAAAGCGAAAGGGAAACCAGAGGAGCTCTCTCGACGCAGGACTCGGCTTGCTGAAG
CGCGCACGGCAAGAGGCGAGGGGCGGCGACTGGTGAGTACGCCAAAAATTTTGACTAGCGGAGGCTAGAA
GGAGAGAGATGGGTGCGAGAGCGTCAGTATTAAGCGGGGGAGAATTAGATCGCGATGGGAAAAAATTCGG
TTAAGGCCAGGGGGAAAGAAAAAATATAAATTAAAACATATAGTATGGGCAAGCAGGGAGCTAGAACGAT
TCGCAGTTAATCCTGGCCTGTTAGAAACATCAGAAGGCTGTAGACAAATACTGGGACAGCTACAACCATC
CCTTCAGACAGGATCAGAAGAACTTAGATCATTATATAATACAGTAGCAACCCTCTATTGTGTGCATCAA
AGGATAGAGATAAAAGACACCAAGGAAGCTTTAGACAAGATAGAGGAAGAGCAAAACAAAAGTAAGACCA
CCGCACAGCAAGCGGCCACTGATCTTCAGACCTGGAGGAGGAGATATGAGGGACAATTGGAGAAGTGAAT
TATATAAATATAAAGTAGTAAAAATTGAACCATTAGGAGTAGCACCCACCAAGGCAAAGAGAAGAGTGGT
GCAGAGAGAAAAAAGAGCAGTGGGAATAGGAGCTTTGTTCCTTGGGTTCTTGGGAGCAGCAGGAAGCACT
ATGGGCGCAGCGTCAATGACGCTGACGGTACAGGCCAGACAATTATTGTCTGGTATAGTGCAGCAGCAGA
ACAATTTGCTGAGGGCTATTGAGGCGCAACAGCATCTGTTGCAACTCACAGTCTGGGGCATCAAGCAGCT
CCAGGCAAGAATCCTGGCTGTGGAAAGATACCTAAAGGATCAACAGCTCCTGGGGATTTGGGGTTGCTCT
GGAAAACTCATTTGCACCACTGCTGTGCCTTGGAATGCTAGTTGGAGTAATAAATCTCTGGAACAGATTT
GGAATCACACGACCTGGATGGAGTGGGACAGAGAAATTAACAATTACACAAGCTTAATACACTCCTTAAT
TGAAGAATCGCAAAACCAGCAAGAAAAGAATGAACAAGAATTATTGGAATTAGATAAATGGGCAAGTTTG
TGGAATTGGTTTAACATAACAAATTGGCTGTGGTATATAAAATTATTCATAATGATAGTAGGAGGCTTGG
TAGGTTTAAGAATAGTTTTTGCTGTACTTTCTATAGTGAATAGAGTTAGGCAGGGATATTCACCATTATC
GTTTCAGACCCACCTCCCAACCCCGAGGGGACCCGACAGGCCCGAAGGAATAGAAGAAGAAGGTGGAGAG
AGAGACAGAGACAGATCCATTCGATTAGTGAACGGATCTCGACGGTATCGGTTAACTTTTAAAAGAAAAG
GGGGGATTGGGGGGTACAGTGCAGGGGAAAGAATAGTAGACATAATAGCAACAGACATACAAACTAAAGA
ATTACAAAAACAAATTACAAAATTCAAAATTTTATCGATACTAGTGGATCTGCGATCGCTCCGGTGCCCG
TCAGTGGGCAGAGCGCACATCGCCCACAGTCCCCGAGAAGTTGGGGGGAGGGGTCGGCAATTGAACGGGT
GCCTAGAGAAGGTGGCGCGGGGTAAACTGGGAAAGTGATGTCGTGTACTGGCTCCGCCTTTTTCCCGAGG
GTGGGGGAGAACCGTATATAAGTGCAGTAGTCGCCGTGAACGTTCTTTTTCGCAACGGGTTTGCCGCCAG
AACACAGCTGAAGCTTCGAGGGGCTCGCATCTCTCCTTCACGCGCCCGCCGCCCTACCTGAGGCCGCCAT
CCACGCCGGTTGAGTCGCGTTCTGCCGCCTCCCGCCTGTGGTGCCTCCTGAACTGCGTCCGCCGTCTAGG
TAAGTTTAAAGCTCAGGTCGAGACCGGGCCTTTGTCCGGCGCTCCCTTGGAGCCTACCTAGACTCAGCCG
GCTCTCCACGCTTTGCCTGACCCTGCTTGCTCAACTCTACGTCTTTGTTTCGTTTTCTGTTCTGCGCCGT
TACAGATCCAAGCTGTGACCGGCGCCTACTCTAGAGCTAGCGAATTCGCCACCATGTCTAGATTAGATAA
AAGTAAAGTGATTAACAGCGCATTAGAGCTGCTTAATGAGGTCGGAATCGAAGGTTTAACAACCCGTAAA
CTCGCCCAGAAGCTAGGTGTAGAGCAGCCTACATTGTATTGGCATGTAAAAAATAAGCGGGCTTTGCTCG
ACGCCTTAGCCATTGAGATGTTAGATAGGCACCATACTCACTTTTGCCCTTTAGAAGGGGAAAGCTGGCA
AGATTTTTTACGTAATAACGCTAAAAGTTTTAGATGTGCTTTACTAAGTCATCGCGATGGAGCAAAAGTA
CATTTAGGTACACGGCCTACAGAAAAACAGTATGAAACTCTCGAAAATCAATTAGCCTTTTTATGCCAAC
AAGGTTTTTCACTAGAGAATGCATTATATGCACTCAGCGCTGTGGGGCATTTTACTTTAGGTTGCGTATT
GGAAGATCAAGAGCATCAAGTCGCTAAAGAAGAAAGGGAAACACCTACTACTGATAGTATGCCGCCATTA
TTACGACAAGCTATCGAATTATTTGATCACCAAGGTGCAGAGCCAGCCTTCTTATTCGGCCTTGAATTGA
TCATATGCGGATTAGAAAAACAACTTAAATGTGAAAGTGGGTCCGCGTACAGCGGATCCCGGGAATTCGG
ATCCGCGGCCGCTGAGGGCAGAGGAAGTCTTCTAACATGCGGTGACGTGGAGGAGAATCCCGGCCCTATG
CATATGGCGGAAGGATCCGTCGCCAGGCAGCCTGACCTCTTGACCTGCGACGATGAGCCGATCCATATCC
CCGGTGCCATCCAACCGCATGGACTGCTGCTCGCCCTCGCCGCCGACATGACGATCGTTGCCGGCAGCGA
CAACCTTCCCGAACTCACCGGACTGGCGATCGGCGCCCTGATCGGCCGCTCTGCGGCCGATGTCTTCGAC
TCGGAGACGCACAACCGTCTGACGATCGCCTTGGCCGAGCCCGGGGCGGCCGTCGGAGCACCGATCACTG
TCGGCTTCACGATGCGAAAGGACGCAGGCTTCATCGGCTCCTGGCATCGCCATGATCAGCTCATCTTCCT
CGAGCTCGAGCCTCCCCAGCGGGACGTCGCCGAGCCGCAGGCGTTCTTCCGCCGCACCAACAGCGCCATC
CGCCGCCTGCAGGCCGCCGAAACCTTGGAAAGCGCCTGCGCCGCCGCGGCGCAAGAGGTGCGGAAGATTA
CCGGCTTCGATCGGGTGATGATCTATCGCTTCGCCTCCGACTTCAGCGGGTCCGTGATCGCAGAGGATCG
GTGCGCCGAGGTCGAGTCAAAACTAGGCCTGCACTATCCTGCCTCATTCATCCCGGCGCAGGCCCGTCGG
CTCTATACCATCAACCCGGTACGGATCATTCCCGATATCAATTATCGGCCGGTGCCGGTCACCCCAGACC
TCAATCCGGTCACCGGGCGGCCGATTGATCTTAGCTTCGCCATCCTGCGCAGCGTCTCGCCCAACCATCT
GGAGTTCATGCGCAACATAGGCATGCACGGCACGATGTCGATCTCGATTTTGCGCGGCGAGCGACTGTGG
GGATTGATCGTTTGCCATCACCGAACGCCGTACTACGTCGATCTCGATGGCCGCCAAGCCTGCGAGCTAG
TCGCCCAGGTTCTGGCCTGGCAGATCGGCGTGATGGAAGAGTGAGTCGACAATCAACCTCTGGATTACAA
AATTTGTGAAAGATTGACTGGTATTCTTAACTATGTTGCTCCTTTTACGCTATGTGGATACGCTGCTTTA
ATGCCTTTGTATCATGCTATTGCTTCCCGTATGGCTTTCATTTTCTCCTCCTTGTATAAATCCTGGTTGC
TGTCTCTTTATGAGGAGTTGTGGCCCGTTGTCAGGCAACGTGGCGTGGTGTGCACTGTGTTTGCTGACGC
AACCCCCACTGGTTGGGGCATTGCCACCACCTGTCAGCTCCTTTCCGGGACTTTCGCTTTCCCCCTCCCT
ATTGCCACGGCGGAACTCATCGCCGCCTGCCTTGCCCGCTGCTGGACAGGGGCTCGGCTGTTGGGCACTG
ACAATTCCGTGGTGTTGTCGGGGAAATCATCGTCCTTTCCTTGGCTGCTCGCCTGTGTTGCCACCTGGAT
TCTGCGCGGGACGTCCTTCTGCTACGTCCCTTCGGCCCTCAATCCAGCGGACCTTCCTTCCCGCGGCCTG
CTGCCGGCTCTGCGGCCTCTTCCGCGTCTTCGCCTTCGCCCTCAGACGAGTCGGATCTCCCTTTGGGCCG
CCTCCCCGCCTGGTACCTTTAAGACCAATGACTTACAAGGCAGCTGTAGATCTTAGCCACTTTTTAAAAG
AAAAGGGGGGACTGGAAGGGCTAATTCACTCCCAACGAAGATAAGATCTGCTTTTTGCTTGTACTGGGTC
TCTCTGGTTAGACCAGATCTGAGCCTGGGAGCTCTCTGGCTAACTAGGGAACCCACTGCTTAAGCCTCAA
TAAAGCTTGCCTTGAGTGCTTCAAGTAGTGTGTGCCCGTCTGTTGTGTGACTCTGGTAACTAGAGATCCC
TCAGACCCTTTTAGTCAGTGTGGAAAATCTCTAGCAGTAGTAGTTCATGTCATCTTATTATTCAGTATTT
ATAACTTGCAAAGAAATGAATATCAGAGAGTGAGAGGAACTTGTTTATTGCAGCTTATAATGGTTACAAA
TAAAGCAATAGCATCACAAATTTCACAAATAAAGCATTTTTTTCACTGCATTCTAGTTGTGGTTTGTCCA
AACTCATCAATGTATCTTATCATGTCTGGCTCTAGCTATCCCGCCCCTAACTCCGCCCAGTTCCGCCCAT
TCTCCGCCCCATGGCTGACTAATTTTTTTTATTTATGCAGAGGCCGAGGCCGCCTCGGCCTCTGAGCTAT
TCCAGAAGTAGTGAGGAGGCTTTTTTGGAGGCCTAGACTTTTGCAGAGACCAAATTCGTAATCATGTCAT
AGCTGTTTCCTGTGTGAAATTGTTATCCGCTCACAATTCCACACAACATACGAGCCGGAAGCATAAAGTG
TAAAGCCTGGGGTGCCTAATGAGTGAGCTAACTCACATTAATTGCGTTGCGCTCACTGCCCGCTTTCCAG
TCGGGAAACCTGTCGTGCCAGCTGCATTAATGAATCGGCCAACGCGCGGGGAGAGGCGGTTTGCGTATTG
GGCGCTCTTCCGCTTCCTCGCTCACTGACTCGCTGCGCTCGGTCGTTCGGCTGCGGCGAGCGGTATCAGC
TCACTCAAAGGCGGTAATACGGTTATCCACAGAATCAGGGGATAACGCAGGAAAGAACATGTGAGCAAAA
GGCCAGCAAAAGGCCAGGAACCGTAAAAAGGCCGCGTTGCTGGCGTTTTTCCATAGGCTCCGCCCCCCTG
ACGAGCATCACAAAAATCGACGCTCAAGTCAGAGGTGGCGAAACCCGACAGGACTATAAAGATACCAGGC
GTTTCCCCCTGGAAGCTCCCTCGTGCGCTCTCCTGTTCCGACCCTGCCGCTTACCGGATACCTGTCCGCC
TTTCTCCCTTCGGGAAGCGTGGCGCTTTCTCATAGCTCACGCTGTAGGTATCTCAGTTCGGTGTAGGTCG
TTCGCTCCAAGCTGGGCTGTGTGCACGAACCCCCCGTTCAGCCCGACCGCTGCGCCTTATCCGGTAACTA
TCGTCTTGAGTCCAACCCGGTAAGACACGACTTATCGCCACTGGCAGCAGCCACTGGTAACAGGATTAGC
AGAGCGAGGTATGTAGGCGGTGCTACAGAGTTCTTGAAGTGGTGGCCTAACTACGGCTACACTAGAAGAA
CAGTATTTGGTATCTGCGCTCTGCTGAAGCCAGTTACCTTCGGAAAAAGAGTTGGTAGCTCTTGATCCGG
CAAACAAACCACCGCTGGTAGCGGTGGTTTTTTTGTTTGCAAGCAGCAGATTACGCGCAGAAAAAAAGGA
TCTCAAGAAGATCCTTTGATCTTTTCTACGGGGTCTGACGCTCAGTGGAACGAAAACTCACGTTAAGGGA
TTTTGGTCATGAGATTATCAAAAAGGATCTTCACCTAGATCCTTTTAAATTAAAAATGAAGTTTTAAATC
AATCTAAAGTATATATGAGTAAACTTGGTCTGACAGTTACCAATGCTTAATCAGTGAGGCACCTATCTCA
GCGATCTGTCTATTTCGTTCATCCATAGTTGCCTGACTCCCCGTCGTGTAGATAACTACGATACGGGAGG
GCTTACCATCTGGCCCCAGTGCTGCAATGATACCGCGAGACCCACGCTCACCGGCTCCAGATTTATCAGC
AATAAACCAGCCAGCCGGAAGGGCCGAGCGCAGAAGTGGTCCTGCAACTTTATCCGCCTCCATCCAGTCT
ATTAATTGTTGCCGGGAAGCTAGAGTAAGTAGTTCGCCAGTTAATAGTTTGCGCAACGTTGTTGCCATTG
CTACAGGCATCGTGGTGTCACGCTCGTCGTTTGGTATGGCTTCATTCAGCTCCGGTTCCCAACGATCAAG
GCGAGTTACATGATCCCCCATGTTGTGCAAAAAAGCGGTTAGCTCCTTCGGTCCTCCGATCGTTGTCAGA
AGTAAGTTGGCCGCAGTGTTATCACTCATGGTTATGGCAGCACTGCATAATTCTCTTACTGTCATGCCAT
CCGTAAGATGCTTTTCTGTGACTGGTGAGTACTCAACCAAGTCATTCTGAGAATAGTGTATGCGGCGACC
GAGTTGCTCTTGCCCGGCGTCAATACGGGATAATACCGCGCCACATAGCAGAACTTTAAAAGTGCTCATC
ATTGGAAAACGTTCTTCGGGGCGAAAACTCTCAAGGATCTTACCGCTGTTGAGATCCAGTTCGATGTAAC
CCACTCGTGCACCCAACTGATCTTCAGCATCTTTTACTTTCACCAGCGTTTCTGGGTGAGCAAAAACAGG
AAGGCAAAATGCCGCAAAAAAGGGAATAAGGGCGACACGGAAATGTTGAATACTCATACTCTTCCTTTTT
CAATATTATTGAAGCATTTATCAGGGTTATTGTCTCATGAGCGGATACATATTTGAATGTATTTAGAAAA
ATAAACAAATAGGGGTTCCGCGCACATTTCCCCGAAAAGTGCCACCTGACGTCTAAGAAACCATTATTAT
CATGACATTAACCTATAAAAATAGGCGTATCACGAGGCCCTTTCGTCTCGCGCGTTTCGGTGATGACGGT
GAAAACCTCTGACACATGCAGCTCCCGGAGACGGTCACAGCTTGTCTGTAAGCGGATGCCGGGAGCAGAC
AAGCCCGTCAGGGCGCGTCAGCGGGTGTTGGCGGGTGTCGGGGCTGGCTTAACTATGCGGCATCAGAGCA
GATTGTACTGAGAGTGCACCATATGCGGTGTGAAATACCGCACAGATGCGTAAGGAGAAAATACCGCATC
AGGCGCCATTCGCCATTCAGGCTGCGCAACTGTTGGGAAGGGCGATCGGTGCGGGCCTCTTCGCTATTAC
GCCAGCTGGCGAAAGGGGGATGTGCTGCAAGGCGATTAAGTTGGGTAACGCCAGGGTTTTCCCAGTCACG
ACGTTGTAAAACGACGGCCAGTGCCAAGCTG
Features (pLannotate 1.2.2; 26 found; start..end, strand, type, name):
      6..232     +  promoter       RSV promoter: Rous sarcoma virus enhancer/promoter
    233..413     +  LTR            5' LTR (truncated): truncated 5' long terminal repeat (LTR) from HIV-1
    460..585     +  misc_feature   HIV-1 Ψ: packaging signal of human immunodeficiency virus type 1
    569..907     +  CDS            HIV-1 gag (fragment): gag protein from human immunodeficiency virus 1; gag
   1078..1311    +  misc_feature   RRE: The Rev response element (RRE) of HIV-1 allows for Rev-dependent mRNA export from the nucleus to the cytoplasm.
   1688..1788    +  CDS            Rev (fragment): human immunodeficiency virus 1 (HIV-1) Rev protein; rev; enhances nuclear export of unspliced and incompletely spliced viral mRNAs
   1807..1923    +  misc_feature   cPPT/CTS: central polypurine tract and central termination sequence of HIV-1
   1966..2177    +  promoter       EF-1α core promoter: core promoter for human elongation factor EF-1α
   2190..2458    +  LTR            5' LTR (truncated): truncated 5' long terminal repeat (LTR) from human T-cell leukemia virus (HTLV) type 1
   2504..3124    +  CDS            tetR: TETR2_ECOLX - Experimental evidence at protein level: Swiss-Prot protein existence level 1. TetR is the repressor of the tetracycline resistance element; its N-terminal region forms a helix-turn-helix structure and binds DNA. Binding of tetracycline to TetR reduces the repressor affinity for the tetracycline resistance gene (tetA) promoter operator sites. From Escherichia coli.
   3224..4174    +  CDS            iRFP720: near-infrared fluorescent protein with an emission peak at 720 nm, engineered from a bacterial phytochrome (Shcherbakova and Verkhusha, 2013) derived from Rhodopseudomonas palustris RpBphP2
   4181..4769    +  misc_feature   WPRE: woodchuck hepatitis virus posttranscriptional regulatory element
   4764..4871    +  CDS            nef (fragment): NEF_SIVS4 - Experimental evidence at protein level: Swiss-Prot protein existence level 1. Interferes with TCR signaling from the cell membrane. Interacts with CD247/TCRZ (TCR zeta chain) and exert potent down- regulation of cell surface TCR/CD3 complexes. From Simian immunodeficiency virus (isolate F236/smH4) (SIV-sm) (Simian immunodeficiency virus sooty mangabey monkey).
   4896..5076    +  LTR            5' LTR (truncated): truncated 5' long terminal repeat (LTR) from HIV-1
   5148..5269    +  polyA_signal   SV40 poly(A) signal: SV40 polyadenylation signal
   5288..5423    +  rep_origin     SV40 ori: SV40 origin of replication
   5480..5496    -  protein_bind   lac operator: The lac repressor binds to the lac operator to inhibit transcription in E. coli. This inhibition can be relieved by adding lactose or isopropyl-β-D-thiogalactopyranoside (IPTG). lac repressor encoded by lacI
   5504..5534    -  promoter       lac promoter: promoter for the E. coli lac operon
   5549..5570    -  protein_bind   CAP binding site: CAP binding activates transcription in the presence of cAMP. E. coli catabolite activator protein
   5583..5675    -  CDS            lacI (fragment): lac repressor; lacI; The lac repressor binds to the lac operator to inhibit transcription in E. coli. This inhibition can be relieved by adding lactose or isopropyl-β-D-thiogalactopyranoside (IPTG).
   5858..6446    -  rep_origin     ori: high-copy-number ColE1/pMB1/pBR322/pUC origin of replication
   6617..7477    -  CDS            AmpR: β-lactamase; bla; confers resistance to ampicillin, carbenicillin, and related antibiotics
   7478..7582    -  promoter       AmpR promoter: bla
   7677..7712    +  CDS            rop (fragment): Rop protein, which maintains plasmids at low copy number; rop
   7814..7913    +  misc_feature   bom (fragment): basis of mobility region from pBR322
   7919..8073    -  CDS            lacZα (fragment): LacZα fragment of β-galactosidase; lacZ fragment
