[The description below was written by a language model from this plasmid's Addgene catalogue record and pLannotate feature annotations shown in this document.]
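Description:
pCDH-EF1a-tetR-T2A-iRFP is a third-generation-style HIV-1 lentiviral transfer plasmid built on the commercial pCDH backbone. It constitutively co-expresses the tetracycline repressor and a near-infrared fluorescent marker in mammalian cells. In bacteria it is maintained through a high-copy ColE1/pUC-type origin and selected with ampicillin via the β-lactamase gene. The catalogue lists a size of 8,068 bp, while the sequenced record is 8,081 nt, a small discrepancy. Remnants of lac, rop, bom and lacZα sequences in the backbone are cloning vestiges with no evident functional role.

The viral portion begins with an RSV promoter fused to a truncated HIV-1 5' LTR, which allows Tat-independent production of genomic RNA in packaging cells. This is followed by the Ψ packaging signal with a short gag fragment, the Rev response element for nuclear export of the unspliced genome, and the cPPT/CTS element, which aids nuclear import in target cells. The internal expression cassette uses the EF-1α core promoter joined to an HTLV-1 LTR segment, a hybrid arrangement that boosts expression. It drives a single transcript encoding tetR and iRFP720. The T2A peptide in the plasmid name is not annotated, but it would fall in the gap between the two reading frames, where ribosomal skipping would yield two separate proteins. A WPRE downstream enhances transcript stability and expression. The cassette ends with a truncated 3' LTR, and an SV40 polyadenylation signal and SV40 origin lie beyond it.

According to the record, the construct supplies tetR to reduce leaky expression in tetracycline-inducible transgene systems, and iRFP720 allows transduced cells to be identified or sorted. The associated work applied this system to inducible gene expression in patient-derived xenograft leukemia models in vivo.
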