Addgene plasmid #176028: pCDH-EF1a-tetR-T2A-iRFP
Purpose: construct expresses tet repressor (tetR) to reduce leakiness together with the fluorochrome iRFP720
Depositing lab: Irmela Jeremias. Depositing organization: Helmholtz Munich. Publication: Inducible transgene expression in PDX models in vivo identifies KLF4 as a therapeutic target for B-ALL. Liu WH, Mrozek-Gorska P, Wirth AK, Herold T, Schwarzkopf L, Pich D, Volse K, Melo-Narvaez MC, Carlet M, Hammerschmidt W, Jeremias I. Biomark Res. 2020 Sep 16;8:46. doi: 10.1186/s40364-020-00226-z. eCollection 2020. PubMed 32944247.
Backbone
  Vector backbone: pCDH
  Backbone manufacturer: System Biosciences
  Total vector size (bp): 8068
  Vector type: Lentiviral
Growth in bacteria
  Bacterial resistance: Ampicillin, 100 μg/mL
  Growth temperature: 37°C
  Growth strain: NEB Stable
  Copy number: High Copy
Gene/Insert 1
  Gene/Insert name: tetR
  Species: Synthetic
  Insert size (bp): 633
Gene/Insert 2
  Gene/Insert name: iRFP
  Insert size (bp): 950
Terms and licenses: Academic/Nonprofit Terms; Industry Terms: Not Available to Industry
How to cite: pCDH-EF1a-tetR-T2A-iRFP was a gift from Irmela Jeremias (Addgene plasmid # 176028 ; http://n2t.net/addgene:176028 ; RRID:Addgene_176028)
